>Addgene plasmid #64620 | myr-FLAG-MEK5-pcw107 | depositor partial sequence | sequence record 108689 | Depositor Insert Sequence
ATGGGGTCTTCAAAATCTAAACCAAAGGACCCCAGCCAGCGCCGGCGCAGGATCCGAGGTTACCTTGACT
ACAAAGACGATGACGACAAGCAATTGACAAGTTTGTACAAAAAAGTTGGATGCTGTGGCTAGCCCTTGGC
CCCTTTCCTGCCATGGAGAACCAGGTGCTGGTAATTCGCATCAAGATCCCAAATAGTGGCGCGGTGGACT
GGACAGTGCACTCCGGGCCGCAGTTACTCTTCAGGGATGTGCTGGATGTGATAGGCCAGGTTCTGCCTGA
AGCAACAACTACAGCATTTGAATATGAAGATGAAGATGGTGATCGAATTACAGTGAGAAGTGATGAGGAA
ATGAAGGCAATGCTGTCATATTATTATTCCACAGTAATGGAACAGCAAGTAAATGGACAGTTAATAGAGC
CTCTGCAGATATTTCCAAGAGCCTGCAAGCCTCCTGGGGAACGGAACATACATGGCCTGAAGGTGAATAC
TCGGGCCGGACCCTCTCAACACAGCAGCCCAGCAGTCTCAGATTCACTTCCAAGCAATAGCTTAAAGAAG
TCTTCTGCTGAACTGAAAAAAATACTAGCCAATGGCCAGATGAATGAACAAGACATACGATATCGGGACA
CTCTTGGTCATGGCAACGGAGGCACAGTCTACAAAGCATATCATGTCCCGAGTGGGAAAATATTAGCTGT
AAAGGTCATACTACTAGATATTACACTGGAACTTCAGAAGCAAATTATGTCTGAATTGGAAATTCTTTAT
AAGTGCGATTCATCATATATCATTGGATTTTATGGAGCATTTTTTGTAGAAAACAGGATTTCAATATGTA
CAGAATTCATGGATGGGGGATCTTTGGATGTATATAGGAAAATGCCAGAACATGTCCTTGGAAGAATTGC
AGTAGCAGTTGTTAAAGGCCTTACTTATTTGTGGAGTTTAAAGATTTTACATAGAGACGTGAAGCCCTCC
AATATGCTAGTAAACACAAGAGGACAGGTTAAGCTGTGTGATTTTGGAGTTAGCACTCAGCTGGTGAATT
CTATAGCCAAGACGTATGTTGGAACAAATGCTTATATGGCGCCTGAAAGGATTTCAGGGGAGCAGTATGG
AATTCATTCTGATGTCTGGAGCTTAGGAATCTCTTTTATGGAGCTTGCTCTTGGGAGGTTTCCATATCCT
CAGATTCAGAAAAACCAGGGATCTTTAATGCCTCTCCAGCTTCTGCAGTGCATTGTTGATGAGGATTCGC
CCGTCCTTCCAGTTGGAGAGTTCTCGGAGCCATTTGTACATTTCATCACTCAGTGTATGCGAAAACAGCC
AAAAGAAAGGCCAGCACCTGAAGAATTGATGGGCCACCCGTTCATCGTGCAGTTCAATGATGGAAATGCC
GCCGTGGTGTCCATGTGGGTGTGCCGGGCGCTGGAGGAGAGGCGGAGCCAGCAGGGGCCCCCGTGA
