>Addgene plasmid #64620 | myr-FLAG-MEK5-pcw107 | addgene partial sequence | sequence record 110700 | hPGK-F 5'-GTGTTCCGCATTCTGCAAG-3'
TCACCGACCTCTCTCCCCAGGGGCTAGCATCGATGGATCAACAAGTTTGTACAAAAAAGTTGGCACAGGC
GGCGGCGGCACCATGGGGTCTTCAAAATCTAAACCAAAGGACCCCAGCCAGCGCCGGCGCAGGATCCGAG
GTTACCTTGACTACAAAGACGATGACGACAAGCAATTGACAAGTTTGTACAAAAAAGTTGGCATGCTGTG
GCTAGCCCTTGGCCCCTTTCCTGCCATGGAGAACCAGGTGCTGGTAATTCGCATCAAGATCCCAAATAGT
GGCGCGGTGGACTGGACAGTGCACTCCGGGCCGCAGTTACTCTTCAGGGATGTGCTGGATGTGATAGGCC
AGGTTCTGCCTGAAGCAACAACTACAGCATTTGAATATGAAGATGAAGATGGTGATCGAATTACAGTGAG
AAGTGATGAGGAAATGAAGGCAATGCTGTCATATTATTATTCCACAGTAATGGAACAGCAAGTAAATGGA
CAGTTAATAGAGCCTCTGCAGATATTTCCAAGAGCCTGCAAGCCTCCTGGGGAACGGAACATACATGGCC
TGAAGGTGAATACTCGGGCCGGACCCTCTCAACACAGCAGCCCAGCAGTCTCAGATTCACTTCCAAGCAA
TAGCTTAAAGAAGTCTTCTGCTGAACTGAAAAAAATACTAGCCAATGGCCAGATGAATGAACAAGACATA
CGATATCGGGACACTCTTGGTCATGGCAACGGAGGCACAGTCTAC
