>Addgene plasmid #64620 | myr-FLAG-MEK5-pcw107 | addgene partial sequence | sequence record 110702 | WPRE-R 5'-CATAGCGTAAAAGGAGCAACA-3'
TCCAGAGGTTGATTGTCGACTTAACGCGGTCATTACTACGTAGAATCGAGACCGAGGAGAGGGTTAGGGA
TAGGCTTACCACCGGTAACCACTTTGTACAAGAAAGTTGGCAATCACGGGGGCCCCTGCTGGCTCCGCCT
CTCCTCCAGCGCCCGGCACACCCACATGGACACCACGGCGGCATTTCCATCATTGAACTGCACGATGAAC
GGGTGGCCCATCAATTCTTCAGGTGCTGGCCTTTCTTTTGGCTGTTTTCGCATACACTGAGTGATGAAAT
GTACAAATGGCTCCGAGAACTCTCCAACTGGAAGGACGGGCGAATCCTCATCAACAATGCACTGCAGAAG
CTGGAGAGGCATTAAAGATCCCTGGTTTTTCTGAATCTGAGGATATGGAAACCTCCCAAGAGCAAGCTCC
ATAAAAGAGATTCCTAAGCTCCAGACATCAGAATGAATTCCATACTGCTCCCCTGAAATCCTTTCAGGCG
CCATATAAGCATTTGTTCCAACATACGTCTTGGCTATAGAATTCACCAGCTGAGTGCTAACTCCAAAATC
ACACAGCTTAACCTGTCCTCTTGTGTTTACTAGCATATTGGAGGGCTTCACGTCTCTATGTAAAATCTTT
AAACTCCACAAATAAGTAAGGCCTTTAACAACTGCTACTGCAATTCTTCCAAGGACATGTTCTGGCATTT
TCCTATATACATCCAAAGATCCCCCATCCATGAATTCTGTACATATTG
