[The description below was written by a language model from this plasmid's Addgene catalogue record.]
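Description:
myr-FLAG-MEK5-pcw107 is a lentiviral expression plasmid built on the pcw107 (V5) backbone, a vector of about 9.2 kb without insert, into which a human MAP2K5 (MEK5) open reading frame of roughly 1.5 kb was introduced by Gateway recombination. It is propagated in bacteria under ampicillin selection, and transduced mammalian cells can be selected with puromycin. No feature table accompanies the record, so the bacterial origin, the LTRs and packaging elements, and the arrangement of the puromycin cassette are not itemised. The use of a WPRE-based reverse sequencing primer indicates that a woodchuck post-transcriptional regulatory element lies downstream of the insert, where it would be expected to enhance transcript stability and expression.

The MAP2K5 coding sequence is driven by the PGK promoter, a moderate-strength constitutive promoter, consistent with the stated purpose of expressing approximately physiological levels of the insert after lentiviral delivery. The protein carries an N-terminal myristoylation signal followed by a FLAG epitope. Myristoylation tethers the kinase to membranes, a common strategy for promoting pathway activation, while FLAG allows detection or immunoprecipitation. The working name includes "STOP", which suggests the insert ends in its own stop codon so that the backbone's V5 tag is not fused, although the record does not say this explicitly. A short four-nucleotide barcode sits just upstream of the coding start. Part of the construct was derived from an earlier deposited plasmid. The associated study systematically screened signalling pathways for their ability to confer anticancer drug resistance, so this construct likely serves as the MEK5 pathway reagent in that collection.
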