Addgene plasmid #64620: myr-FLAG-MEK5-pcw107
Purpose: when used to produce lentivirus, express physiological levels of insert
Depositing lab: David Sabatini & Kris Wood. Depositing organization: Whitehead Institute for Biomedical Research. Publication: Systematic identification of signaling pathways with potential to confer anticancer drug resistance. Martz CA, Ottina KA, Singleton KR, Jasper JS, Wardell SE, Peraza-Penton A, Anderson GR, Winter PS, Wang T, Alley HM, Kwong LN, Cooper ZA, Tetzlaff M, Chen PL, Rathmell JC, Flaherty KT, Wargo JA, McDonnell DP, Sabatini DM, Wood KC. Sci Signal. 2014 Dec 23;7(357):ra121. doi: 10.1126/scisignal.aaa1877. PubMed 25538079.
Backbone
  Vector backbone: pcw107 (V5)
  Backbone manufacturer: John Doench/Kathleen Ottina
  Backbone size w/o insert (bp): 9240
  Vector type: Lentiviral
  Selectable markers: Puromycin
Growth in bacteria
  Bacterial resistance: Ampicillin, 100 μg/mL
  Growth temperature: 37°C
  Growth strain: Stbl3
  Copy number: Unknown
Gene/Insert
  Gene/Insert name: MAP2K5 (alt name: NM_145160.2)
  Species: H. sapiens (human)
  Insert size (bp): 1466
  Entrez Gene: MAP2K5 (a.k.a. HsT17454, MAPKK5, MEK5, PRKMK5)
  Promoter: PGK
  Tag / fusion protein: Flag (N terminal on insert); myristoylated (N terminal on insert)
  Cloning method: Gateway Cloning
  Sequencing primers: 5′ hPGK-F; 3′ WPRE-R
Resource information
  A portion of this plasmid was derived from a plasmid made by: Roger Davis (Addgene plasmid # 19727)
Terms and licenses: Academic/Nonprofit Terms; Industry Terms: Not Available to Industry
Depositor comments: ACAG (N-term barcode, 17 nt upstream of CDS start). Working name: CTK-G2-STOP
How to cite: myr-FLAG-MEK5-pcw107 was a gift from David Sabatini & Kris Wood (Addgene plasmid # 64620 ; http://n2t.net/addgene:64620 ; RRID:Addgene_64620)
